Addgene plasmid #230121: AiP12652 - pAAV-AiE0719h-minBG-SYFP2-WPRE3-BGHpA (Alias: CN2652)
Purpose: AiE0719h is an enhancer sequence, designed to drive AAV-mediated transgene expression in specific populations of brain cells
Depositing lab: Allen Institute for Brain Science & Boaz Levi. Depositing organization: Allen Institute. Publication: A suite of enhancer AAVs and transgenic mouse lines for genetic access to cortical cell types. Ben-Simon Y, Hooper M, Narayan S, Daigle TL, Dwivedi D, Way SW, Oster A, Stafford DA, Mich JK, Taormina MJ, Martinez RA, Opitz-Araya X, Roth JR, Alexander JR, Allen S, Amster A, Arbuckle J, Ayala A, Baker PM, Bakken TE, Barcelli T, Barta S, Bendrick J, Bertagnolli D, Bielstein C, Bishwakarma P, Bowlus J, Boyer G, Brouner K, Casian B, Casper T, Chakka AB, Chakrabarty R, Chance RK, Chavan S, Clark M, Colbert K, Collman F, Daniel S, Departee M, DiValentin P, Donadio N, Dotson N, Egdorf T, Fliss T, Gabitto M, Garcia J, Gary A, Gasperini M, Gloe J, Goldy J, Gore BB, Graybuck L, Greisman N, Haeseleer F, Halterman C, Haradon Z, Hastings SD, Helback O, Ho W, Hockemeyer D, Huang C, Huff S, Hunker A, Johansen N, Jones D, Juneau Z, Kalmbach B, Kannan M, Khem S, Kussick E, Kutsal R, Larsen R, Lee C, Lee AY, Leibly M, Lenz GH, Li S, Liang E, Lusk N, Madigan Z, Malloy J, Malone J, McCue R, Melchor J, Mollenkopf T, Moosman S, Morin E, Newman D, Ng L, Ngo K, Omstead V, Otto S, Oyama A, Pena N, Pham T, Phillips E, Pom CA, Potekhina L, Ransford S, Ray PL, Rette D, Reynoldson C, Rimorin C, Rocha D, Ruiz A, Sanchez REA, Sawyer L, Sedeno-Cortes A, Sevigny JP, Shapovalova N, Shepard N, Shulga L, Sigler AR, Siverts L, Soliman S, Somasundaram S, Staats B, Stewart K, Szelenyi E, Tieu M, Trader C, Tran A, van Velthoven CTJ, Walker M, Wang Y, Weed N, Wirthlin M, Wood T, Wynalda B, Yao Z, Zhou T, Ariza J, Dee N, Reding M, Ronellenfitch K, Mufti S, Sunkin SM, Smith KA, Esposito L, Waters J, Thyagarajan B, Yao S, Lein ES, Zeng H, Levi BP, Ngai J, Ting JT, Tasic B. Cell. 2025 May 16:S0092-8674(25)00513-6. doi: 10.1016/j.cell.2025.05.002. PubMed 40403729.
Backbone
  Vector backbone: pAAV2
  Vector type: AAV
Growth in bacteria
  Bacterial resistance: Ampicillin, 100 μg/mL
  Growth temperature: 37°C
  Growth strain: NEB Stable
  Copy number: High Copy
Gene/Insert
  Gene/Insert name: SYFP2
  Species: Synthetic
  Promoter: minBG
  Cloning method: Gibson Cloning
Terms and licenses: Academic/Nonprofit Terms; Industry Terms: Not Available to Industry
How to cite: AiP12652 - pAAV-AiE0719h-minBG-SYFP2-WPRE3-BGHpA (Alias: CN2652) was a gift from Allen Institute for Brain Science & Boaz Levi (Addgene plasmid # 230121 ; http://n2t.net/addgene:230121 ; RRID:Addgene_230121)
