[The description below was written by a language model from this plasmid's Addgene catalogue record and pLannotate feature annotations shown in this document.]
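Description:
AiP12652 - pAAV-AiE0719h-minBG-SYFP2-WPRE3-BGHpA (alias CN2652) is an AAV transfer plasmid built on a pAAV2 backbone and used to package a recombinant adeno-associated virus genome carrying an enhancer-driven fluorescent reporter. In bacteria it is maintained as a high-copy plasmid through a ColE1/pUC-type origin and selected with ampicillin via the β-lactamase gene and its native promoter. An f1 phage origin is also present, along with small remnants of pBR322 bom and rop sequences in the backbone. A recombination-deficient growth strain is recorded, consistent with the need to keep the repeat-rich ITRs intact.

The payload sits between AAV2 inverted terminal repeats, which provide the signals for replication and encapsidation of the vector genome. The 3' ITR is annotated in full, whereas the 5' ITR is detected only as short fragments in the sequencing-derived annotation. The expression cassette pairs the AiE0719h enhancer with the minBG minimal promoter, which has little activity on its own, so that expression depends on the enhancer. Neither element is annotated in the feature table, but the unannotated stretch upstream of the reporter is where they would lie. They drive SYFP2, a rapidly maturing monomeric yellow fluorescent protein derived from Aequorea victoria. This is followed by WPRE3, a shortened woodchuck hepatitis virus posttranscriptional element (annotated as two WPRE fragments) that boosts transcript expression, and the bovine growth hormone polyadenylation signal.

The stated purpose is AAV-mediated transgene expression in specific populations of brain cells, with SYFP2 labelling the cells in which the enhancer is active. The record does not specify which cell population AiE0719h targets.
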