Features (pLannotate 1.2.2; 14 found; start..end, strand, type, name):
     12..39      +  repeat_region  AAV2 ITR (fragment): inverted terminal repeat of adeno-associated virus serotype 2 inverted
     68..95      +  repeat_region  AAV2 ITR (fragment): inverted terminal repeat of adeno-associated virus serotype 2 inverted
   1145..1861    +  CDS            SYFP2: SYFP2 is a basic (constitutively fluorescent) yellow fluorescent protein published in 2006, derived from Aequorea victoria. It is reported to be a very rapidly-maturing monomer with moderate acid sensitivity.
   1901..2058    +  misc_feature   WPRE (fragment): woodchuck hepatitis virus posttranscriptional regulatory element
   2064..2144    +  misc_feature   WPRE (fragment): woodchuck hepatitis virus posttranscriptional regulatory element
   2161..2272    +  polyA_signal   bGH poly(A) signal: bovine growth hormone polyadenylation signal
   2390..2530    +  repeat_region  AAV2 ITR: inverted terminal repeat of adeno-associated virus serotype 2 inverted
   2535..2586    -  misc_feature   bom (fragment): basis of mobility region from pBR322
   2605..3060    +  rep_origin     f1 ori (sequence partly withheld): f1 bacteriophage origin of replication; arrow indicates direction of (+) strand synthesis
   3061..3110    -  misc_feature   bom (fragment): basis of mobility region from pBR322
   3212..3247    -  CDS            rop (fragment): Rop protein, which maintains plasmids at low copy number; rop
   3342..3446    +  promoter       AmpR promoter: bla
   3447..4307    +  CDS            AmpR: β-lactamase; bla; confers resistance to ampicillin, carbenicillin, and related antibiotics
   4478..5066    +  rep_origin     ori: high-copy-number ColE1/pMB1/pBR322/pUC origin of replication
>Addgene plasmid #230121 | AiP12652 - pAAV-AiE0719h-minBG-SYFP2-WPRE3-BGHpA (Alias: CN2652) | addgene full sequence | sequence record 461851 | Addgene NGS Result
CCTGCAGGCAGCTGCGCGCTCGCTCGCTCACTGAGGCCGCCCGGGCGTCGGGCGACCTTTGGTCGCCCGG
CCTCAGTGAGCGAGCGAGCGCGCAGAGAGGGAGTGGCCAACTCCATCACTAGGGGTTCCTGCGGCCGCAC
GCGTTCCATCATTCCACCCATAAACCAATCAACATTTATGAGATGTCTCCTGTGAATCACATACTGTGCC
ACTTTTTGAAATAAAATGTAGAGAAGTTACAGGCCTTTGTAGAAGAGAAAGTGGCATAAAAGGATAATTT
TAAGATATGTGACAAATTTAAGCCAGTTTTGAGGACTACTGCTATAGATATAATTTATTTAAGATGGAGG
TTTTCTGGCAAGGTGGGATGTGATTCTATGGGAATCTGGGCTGCTGGTGATAGTTCTTGTGAACAACTGT
GTTGTCCAGATTGGGCTGCGGGTGGAAGGGTGGGTGGGGAGTGTGGGAAGGAAGGAGAGGAAGAGAGAGG
GAGAGAGTACAAGCCTAATAGACTGGGAGAAATGTAGCTATCAGAGGAGTAGAGGTCTTAATATGTGTCA
GGGCGGAGAGTGAGAAAGCTGGAAAGATAGGAAATGGGGATTGGTGGTTGTGATTGTGGTGATGGGGGGG
GAATTTTAGATGTCAAAGATGAAGACAGGGTTTAATGTGTGGATAGGGGAGACGATGGAAGAGCTGGAGG
GGAAGTGGAAGTCTCAGCATTGAGGATGTAGAATAATTATTATGCAGGGGTGCTGAGTAGGCTCTGTGAA
TGTGGTGAGAGTTGCCTTAGACTTGGGATGTCATGAAGACCACAGGCCAGGTATCAGTGAGTATGTGGAA
GTGACTAGGCGATCTTTATAAAACAAGACAGGCGTAAAATCTGGAAGTAGCCCAAGGAGTAACATATTCA
CATCTGAGACAGAGATTGTGAGTTGACTTTCCATATCTGCTCTTCCTTAAAAATATAAGCATAATTTTTA
GCTGAGCACATGGCCACCCAGAGCAAGACTACATTTCTCAGACCACCTTGCAACTAGTGTGACCAGAGCT
CGGGCTGGGCATAAAAGTCAGGGCAGAGCCATCTATTGCTTACATTTGCTTCTGGGATCCAGATCTTTCG
AAGCTAGCGCTACCGGTCGCCACCATGGTGAGCAAGGGCGAGGAGCTGTTCACCGGGGTGGTGCCCATCC
TGGTCGAGCTGGACGGCGACGTAAACGGCCACAAGTTCAGCGTGTCCGGCGAGGGCGAGGGCGATGCCAC
CTACGGCAAGCTGACCCTGAAGCTGATCTGCACCACCGGCAAGCTGCCCGTGCCCTGGCCCACCCTCGTG
ACCACCCTGGGCTACGGCGTGCAGTGCTTCGCCCGCTACCCCGACCACATGAAGCAGCACGACTTCTTCA
AGTCCGCCATGCCCGAAGGCTACGTCCAGGAGCGCACCATCTTCTTCAAGGACGACGGCAACTACAAGAC
CCGCGCCGAGGTGAAGTTCGAGGGCGACACCCTGGTGAACCGCATCGAGCTGAAGGGCATCGACTTCAAG
GAGGACGGCAACATCCTGGGGCACAAGCTGGAGTACAACTACAACAGCCACAACGTCTATATCACCGCCG
ACAAGCAGAAGAACGGCATCAAGGCCAACTTCAAGATCCGCCACAACATCGAGGACGGCGGCGTGCAGCT
CGCCGACCACTACCAGCAGAACACCCCCATCGGCGACGGCCCCGTGCTGCTGCCCGACAACCACTACCTG
AGCTACCAGTCCAAGCTGAGCAAAGACCCCAACGAGAAGCGCGATCACATGGTCCTGCTGGAGTTCGTGA
CCGCCGCCGGGATCACTCTCGGCATGGACGAGCTGTACAAGTAAGTCGACGGCGCGCCGCGGCCGCGAAT
TCGATATCATAATCAACCTCTGGATTACAAAATTTGTGAAAGATTGACTGGTATTCTTAACTATGTTGCT
CCTTTTACGCTATGTGGATACGCTGCTTTAATGCCTTTGTATCATGCTATTGCTTCCCGTATGGCTTTCA
TTTTCTCCTCCTTGTATAAATCCTGGTTAGTTCTTGCCACGGCGGAACTCATCGCCGCCTGCCTTGCCCG
CTGCTGGACAGGGGCTCGGCTGTTGGGCACTGACAATTCCGTGGCTCGAGAGATCTTCGACTGTGCCTTC
TAGTTGCCAGCCATCTGTTGTTTGCCCCTCCCCCGTGCCTTCCTTGACCCTGGAAGGTGCCACTCCCACT
GTCCTTTCCTAATAAAATGAGGAAATTGCATCGCATTGTCTGAGTAGGTGTCATTCTATTCTGGGGGGTG
GGGTGGGGCAGGACAGCAAGGGGGAGGATTGGGAAGACAATAGCAGGCATGAGATCTCACGTGCGGACCG
AGCGGCCGCAGGAACCCCTAGTGATGGAGTTGGCCACTCCCTCTCTGCGCGCTCGCTCGCTCACTGAGGC
CGGGCGACCAAAGGTCGCCCGACGCCCGGGCTTTGCCCGGGCGGCCTCAGTGAGCGAGCGAGCGCGCAGC
TGCCTGCAGGGGCGCCTGATGCGGTATTTTCTCCTTACGCATCTGTGCGGTATTTCACACCGCATA
[95 nt withheld, positions 2587-2681]
T
[46 nt withheld, positions 2683-2728]
C
[141 nt withheld, positions 2730-2870]
CCTTTGACGTTGGAGTCCACGTTCTTT
[37 nt withheld, positions 2898-2934]
ACTCTATCTCGGGCTATTCTTTTGATTTATAAGGGATTTTGCCGATTTCGGTCTATTGGTTAAAAAATGA
GCTGATTTAACAAAAATTTAACGCGAATTTTAACAAAATATTAACGTTTACAATTTTATGGTGCACTCTC
AGTACAATCTGCTCTGATGCCGCATAGTTAAGCCAGCCCCGACACCCGCCAACACCCGCTGACGCGCCCT
GACGGGCTTGTCTGCTCCCGGCATCCGCTTACAGACAAGCTGTGACCGTCTCCGGGAGCTGCATGTGTCA
GAGGTTTTCACCGTCATCACCGAAACGCGCGAGACGAAAGGGCCTCGTGATACGCCTATTTTTATAGGTT
AATGTCATGATAATAATGGTTTCTTAGACGTCAGGTGGCACTTTTCGGGGAAATGTGCGCGGAACCCCTA
TTTGTTTATTTTTCTAAATACATTCAAATATGTATCCGCTCATGAGACAATAACCCTGATAAATGCTTCA
ATAATATTGAAAAAGGAAGAGTATGAGTATTCAACATTTCCGTGTCGCCCTTATTCCCTTTTTTGCGGCA
TTTTGCCTTCCTGTTTTTGCTCACCCAGAAACGCTGGTGAAAGTAAAAGATGCTGAAGATCAGTTGGGTG
CACGAGTGGGTTACATCGAACTGGATCTCAACAGCGGTAAGATCCTTGAGAGTTTTCGCCCCGAAGAACG
TTTTCCAATGATGAGCACTTTTAAAGTTCTGCTATGTGGCGCGGTATTATCCCGTATTGACGCCGGGCAA
GAGCAACTCGGTCGCCGCATACACTATTCTCAGAATGACTTGGTTGAGTACTCACCAGTCACAGAAAAGC
ATCTTACGGATGGCATGACAGTAAGAGAATTATGCAGTGCTGCCATAACCATGAGTGATAACACTGCGGC
CAACTTACTTCTGACAACGATCGGAGGACCGAAGGAGCTAACCGCTTTTTTGCACAACATGGGGGATCAT
GTAACTCGCCTTGATCGTTGGGAACCGGAGCTGAATGAAGCCATACCAAACGACGAGCGTGACACCACGA
TGCCTGTAGCAATGGCAACAACGTTGCGCAAACTATTAACTGGCGAACTACTTACTCTAGCTTCCCGGCA
ACAATTAATAGACTGGATGGAGGCGGATAAAGTTGCAGGACCACTTCTGCGCTCGGCCCTTCCGGCTGGC
TGGTTTATTGCTGATAAATCTGGAGCCGGTGAGCGTGGGTCTCGCGGTATCATTGCAGCACTGGGGCCAG
ATGGTAAGCCCTCCCGTATCGTAGTTATCTACACGACGGGGAGTCAGGCAACTATGGATGAACGAAATAG
ACAGATCGCTGAGATAGGTGCCTCACTGATTAAGCATTGGTAACTGTCAGACCAAGTTTACTCATATATA
CTTTAGATTGATTTAAAACTTCATTTTTAATTTAAAAGGATCTAGGTGAAGATCCTTTTTGATAATCTCA
TGACCAAAATCCCTTAACGTGAGTTTTCGTTCCACTGAGCGTCAGACCCCGTAGAAAAGATCAAAGGATC
TTCTTGAGATCCTTTTTTTCTGCGCGTAATCTGCTGCTTGCAAACAAAAAAACCACCGCTACCAGCGGTG
GTTTGTTTGCCGGATCAAGAGCTACCAACTCTTTTTCCGAAGGTAACTGGCTTCAGCAGAGCGCAGATAC
CAAATACTGTTCTTCTAGTGTAGCCGTAGTTAGGCCACCACTTCAAGAACTCTGTAGCACCGCCTACATA
CCTCGCTCTGCTAATCCTGTTACCAGTGGCTGCTGCCAGTGGCGATAAGTCGTGTCTTACCGGGTTGGAC
TCAAGACGATAGTTACCGGATAAGGCGCAGCGGTCGGGCTGAACGGGGGGTTCGTGCACACAGCCCAGCT
TGGAGCGAACGACCTACACCGAACTGAGATACCTACAGCGTGAGCTATGAGAAAGCGCCACGCTTCCCGA
AGGGAGAAAGGCGGACAGGTATCCGGTAAGCGGCAGGGTCGGAACAGGAGAGCGCACGAGGGAGCTTCCA
GGGGGAAACGCCTGGTATCTTTATAGTCCTGTCGGGTTTCGCCACCTCTGACTTGAGCGTCGATTTTTGT
GATGCTCGTCAGGGGGGCGGAGCCTATGGAAAAACGCCAGCAACGCGGCCTTTTTACGGTTCCTGGCCTT
TTGCTGGCCTTTTGCTCACATGT
